Addgene plasmid #176978: Rcan1_pcDNA6.2/EmGFP-Bsd
Purpose: Mammalian expression vector encoding Rcan1 and EmGFP-Bsd
Depositing lab: Roger Reeves. Depositing organization: Johns Hopkins University and School of Medicine. Publication: Overexpression screen of chromosome 21 genes reveals modulators of Sonic hedgehog signaling relevant to Down syndrome. Moyer AJ, Fernandez FX, Li Y, Klinedinst DK, Florea LD, Kazuki Y, Oshimura M, Reeves RH. Dis Model Mech. 2023 Apr 1;16(4):dmm049712. doi: 10.1242/dmm.049712. Epub 2023 Apr 13. PubMed 36995257.
Backbone
  Vector backbone: pcDNA6.2/EmGFP-Bsd/V5-DEST
  Backbone manufacturer: Invitrogen (V36620)
  Backbone size w/o insert (bp): 5983
  Vector type: Mammalian Expression
  Selectable markers: EmGFP fused to Blasticidin (bsd)-resistance marker
Growth in bacteria
  Bacterial resistance: Ampicillin, 100 μg/mL
  Growth temperature: 37°C
  Growth strain: DH5alpha
  Copy number: High Copy
Gene/Insert
  Gene/Insert name: Rcan1 (alt names: Dscr1; Adapt78)
  Species: M. musculus (mouse)
  Insert size (bp): 644
  Entrez Gene: Rcan1 (a.k.a. Adapt78, CALP1L, CSP1, DSC1, Dscr1, MCIP1, RCN1)
  Promoter: CMV
  Cloning method: TOPO Cloning
  Sequencing primers: 5′ T7; 3′ V5 reverse
Resource information
  A portion of this plasmid was derived from a plasmid made by: Dharmacon, Mammalian Gene Collection 4236038
Terms and licenses: Academic/Nonprofit Terms; Industry Terms: Not Available to Industry
Depositor comments: Rcan1 (NM_019466.4) expressed under the control of CMV promoter and EmGFP-Bsd under the control of PGK
How to cite: Rcan1_pcDNA6.2/EmGFP-Bsd was a gift from Roger Reeves (Addgene plasmid # 176978 ; http://n2t.net/addgene:176978 ; RRID:Addgene_176978)
