[The description below was written by a language model from this plasmid's Addgene catalogue record and pLannotate feature annotations shown in this document.]
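Description:
Rcan1_pcDNA6.2/EmGFP-Bsd is a mammalian expression plasmid built on the Invitrogen pcDNA6.2/EmGFP-Bsd/V5-DEST backbone, carrying the mouse Rcan1 coding sequence (also known as Dscr1 or Adapt78), a regulator that inhibits calcineurin-dependent transcriptional responses. The full sequenced record is about 6.6 kb. It is propagated in E. coli as a high-copy plasmid through a ColE1/pUC-type origin with ampicillin selection (AmpR under its own bla promoter), and it also carries an f1 origin.

The Rcan1 insert sits downstream of the human CMV immediate-early enhancer and promoter, with a T7 promoter just upstream that also serves as a sequencing primer site. The open reading frame is flanked by attB1 and attB2 sites, consistent with Gateway recombination into the DEST vector, although the catalogue entry lists TOPO cloning as the method, which may refer to an entry-clone step. A V5 epitope tag lies after attB2, followed by the HSV TK polyadenylation signal; the record does not state whether Rcan1 is read through in frame to V5.

A second, independent cassette uses the mouse PGK promoter (with the bacterial EM7 promoter behind it) to drive Emerald GFP fused to blasticidin S deaminase, terminated by an SV40 poly(A) signal. This lets transfected cells be identified by green fluorescence and selected with blasticidin. Short fragments annotated as bleomycin resistance, HIV-1 LTR, lacI and bGH poly(A) appear to be backbone remnants or partial matches rather than functional parts.

The associated publication describes an overexpression screen of chromosome 21 genes for modulators of Sonic hedgehog signaling relevant to Down syndrome, indicating that the plasmid is meant for Rcan1 overexpression in cultured mammalian cells.
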