Features (pLannotate 1.2.2; 26 found; start..end, strand, type, name):
     28..80      -  misc_feature   bom (fragment): basis of mobility region from pBR322
    235..614     +  enhancer       CMV enhancer: human cytomegalovirus immediate early enhancer
    615..818     +  promoter       CMV promoter: human cytomegalovirus (CMV) immediate early promoter
    814..847     +  LTR            5' LTR (truncated) (fragment): truncated 5' long terminal repeat (LTR) from HIV-1
    863..881     +  promoter       T7 promoter: promoter for bacteriophage T7 RNA polymerase
    911..935     +  protein_bind   attB1: mutant version of attB; recombination site for the Gateway® BP reaction BP Clonase™
    986..1549    +  CDS            Rcan1 (fragment): RCAN1_MOUSE - Also known as Dscr1. Experimental evidence at protein level: Swiss-Prot protein existence level 1. Inhibits calcineurin-dependent transcriptional responses by binding to the catalytic domain of calcineurin A. Could play a role during central nervous system development (PubMed:11231093). From Mus musculus (Mouse).
   1574..1598    -  protein_bind   attB2: mutant version of attB; recombination site for the Gateway® BP reaction BP Clonase™
   1624..1665    +  CDS            V5 tag: epitope tag from simian virus 5
   1749..1797    +  polyA_signal   HSV TK poly(A) signal: herpes simplex virus thymidine kinase polyadenylation signal (Cole and Stacy, 1985)
   1888..1904    -  polyA_signal   bGH poly(A) signal (fragment): bovine growth hormone polyadenylation signal
   1999..2427    +  rep_origin     f1 ori (sequence partly withheld): f1 bacteriophage origin of replication; arrow indicates direction of (+) strand synthesis
   2442..2941    +  promoter       PGK promoter: mouse phosphoglycerate kinase 1 promoter
   2955..3002    +  promoter       EM7 promoter: synthetic bacterial promoter&nbsp
   3021..3737    +  CDS            Emerald: Emerald is a basic (constitutively fluorescent) green fluorescent protein published in 1998, derived from Aequorea victoria. It is reported to be a very rapidly-maturing weak dimer.
   3737..4133    +  CDS            BSD (fragment): blasticidin S deaminase; Aspergillus terreus BSD; confers resistance to blasticidin
   4134..4161    +  CDS            BleoR (fragment): antibiotic-binding protein; Sh ble from Streptoalloteichus hindustanus; confers resistance to bleomycin, phleomycin, and Zeocin™
   4171..4296    +  CDS            ble (fragment): BLE_KLEPN - Experimental evidence at protein level: Swiss-Prot protein existence level 1. Binding protein with a strong affinity to the bleomycin family of antibiotics. Binds to CL990; an antimitotic-antibiotic compound. From Klebsiella pneumoniae.
   4291..4412    +  polyA_signal   SV40 poly(A) signal: SV40 polyadenylation signal
   4485..4501    -  protein_bind   lac operator: The lac repressor binds to the lac operator to inhibit transcription in E. coli. This inhibition can be relieved by adding lactose or isopropyl-β-D-thiogalactopyranoside (IPTG). lac repressor encoded by lacI
   4509..4539    -  promoter       lac promoter: promoter for the E. coli lac operon
   4554..4575    -  protein_bind   CAP binding site: CAP binding activates transcription in the presence of cAMP. E. coli catabolite activator protein
   4588..4680    -  CDS            lacI (fragment): lac repressor; lacI; The lac repressor binds to the lac operator to inhibit transcription in E. coli. This inhibition can be relieved by adding lactose or isopropyl-β-D-thiogalactopyranoside (IPTG).
   4863..5451    -  rep_origin     ori: high-copy-number ColE1/pMB1/pBR322/pUC origin of replication
   5622..6482    -  CDS            AmpR: β-lactamase; bla; confers resistance to ampicillin, carbenicillin, and related antibiotics
   6483..6587    -  promoter       AmpR promoter: bla
>Addgene plasmid #176978 | Rcan1_pcDNA6.2/EmGFP-Bsd | addgene full sequence | sequence record 350165 | Addgene NGS Result
GACGGATCGGGAGATCTCCCGATCCCCTATGGTGCACTCTCAGTACAATCTGCTCTGATGCCGCATAGTT
AAGCCAGTATCTGCTCCCTGCTTGTGTGTTGGAGGTCGCTGAGTAGTGCGCGAGCAAAATTTAAGCTACA
ACAAGGCAAGGCTTGACCGACAATTGCATGAAGAATCTGCTTAGGGTTAGGCGTTTTGCGCTGCTTCGCG
ATGTACGGGCCAGATATACGCGTTGACATTGATTATTGACTAGTTATTAATAGTAATCAATTACGGGGTC
ATTAGTTCATAGCCCATATATGGAGTTCCGCGTTACATAACTTACGGTAAATGGCCCGCCTGGCTGACCG
CCCAACGACCCCCGCCCATTGACGTCAATAATGACGTATGTTCCCATAGTAACGCCAATAGGGACTTTCC
ATTGACGTCAATGGGTGGAGTATTTACGGTAAACTGCCCACTTGGCAGTACATCAAGTGTATCATATGCC
AAGTACGCCCCCTATTGACGTCAATGACGGTAAATGGCCCGCCTGGCATTATGCCCAGTACATGACCTTA
TGGGACTTTCCTACTTGGCAGTACATCTACGTATTAGTCATCGCTATTACCATGGTGATGCGGTTTTGGC
AGTACATCAATGGGCGTGGATAGCGGTTTGACTCACGGGGATTTCCAAGTCTCCACCCCATTGACGTCAA
TGGGAGTTTGTTTTGGCACCAAAATCAACGGGACTTTCCAAAATGTCGTAACAACTCCGCCCCATTGACG
CAAATGGGCGGTAGGCGTGTACGGTGGGAGGTCTATATAAGCAGAGCTCTCTGGCTAACTAGAGAACCCA
CTGCTTACTGGCTTATCGAAATTAATACGACTCACTATAGGGAGACCCAAGCTGGCTAGTTAAGCTATCA
ACAAGTTTGTACAAAAAAGCAGGCTCCGCGGCCGCCCCCTTCACCATGCATTTTAGGGACTTTAGCTACA
ATTTTAGCTCCCTGATTGCTTGTGTGGCAAACGATGATGTCTTCAGCGAAAGTGAGACCAGGGCCAAATT
TGAATCCCTCTTCAGAACATATGACAAGGACACCACCTTCCAGTATTTTAAGAGCTTCAAACGTGTCCGG
ATAAACTTCAGCAACCCCTTATCTGCAGCCGATGCCAGGCTGCGGCTGCACAAGACCGAGTTCCTGGGGA
AGGAAATGAAGTTGTATTTTGCTCAGACTTTACACATAGGAAGTTCACACCTGGCTCCGCCCAATCCCGA
CAAACAGTTCCTCATCTCCCCTCCGGCCTCTCCTCCCGTTGGCTGGAAACAAGTAGAAGATGCCACCCCC
GTCATAAATTACGATCTTTTATATGCCATCTCCAAGCTGGGGCCAGGAGAGAAGTATGAACTGCATGCAG
CGACAGACACCACTCCCAGTGTGGTGGTCCACGTGTGTGAGAGTGACCAAGAGAATGAGGAGGAAGAGGA
AGAGATGGAGAGAATGAAGAGACCCAAGCCCAAAATCATCCAGACACGGAGACCGGAGTACACACCCATC
CACCTCAGCTGAACCGGAAGGGTGGGCGCGCCGACCCAGCTTTCTTGTACAAAGTGGTTGATCTAGAGGG
CCCGCGGTTCGAAGGTAAGCCTATCCCTAACCCTCTCCTCGGTCTCGATTCTACGCGTACCGGTTAGTAA
TGAGTTTAAACGGGGGAGGCTAACTGAAACACGGAAGGAGACAATACCGGAAGGAACCCGCGCTATGACG
GCAATAAAAAGACAGAATAAAACGCACGGGTGTTGGGTCGTTTGTTCATAAACGCGGGGTTCGGTCCCAG
GGCTGGCACTCTGTCGATACCCCACCGAGACCCCATTGGGGCCAATACGCCCGCGTTTCTTCCTTTTCCC
CACCCCACCCCCCAAGTTCGGGTGAAGGCCCAGGGCTCGCAGCCAACGTCGGGGCGGCAGGCCCTGCCAT
AGCAGATCTGCGCAGCTGGGGCTCTAGGGGGTATCCCC
[124 nt withheld, positions 1999-2122]
C
[91 nt withheld, positions 2124-2214]
A
[49 nt withheld, positions 2216-2264]
CCTTTGACGTTGGAGTCCACGTTCTTT
[37 nt withheld, positions 2292-2328]
ACCCTATCTCGGTCTATTCTTTTGATTTATAAGGGATTTTGCCGATTTCGGCCTATTGGTTAAAAAATGA
GCTGATTTAACAAAAATTTAACGCGAATTATCCTCGAGCTACCGGGTAGGGGAGGCGCTTTTCCCAAGGC
AGTCTGGAGCATGCGCTTTAGCAGCCCCGCTGGGCACTTGGCGCTACACAAGTGGCCTCTGGCCTCGCAC
ACATTCCACATCCACCGGTAGGCGCCAACCGGCTCCGTTCTTTGGTGGCCCCTTCGCGCCACCTTCTACT
CCTCCCCTAGTCAGGAAGTTCCCCCCCGCCCCGCAGCTCGCGTCGTGCAGGACGTGACAAATGGAAGTAG
CACGTCTCACTAGTCTCGTGCAGATGGACAGCACCGCTGAGCAATGGAAGCGGGTAGGCCTTTGGGGCAG
CGGCCAATAGCAGCTTTGCTCCTTCGCTTTCTGGGCTCAGAGGCTGGGAAGGGGTGGGTCCGGGGGCGGG
CTCAGGGGCGGGCTCAGGGGCGGGGCGGGCGCCCGAAGGTCCTCCGGAGGCCCGGCATTCTGCACGCTTC
AAAAGCGCACGTCTGCCGCGCTGTTCTCCTCTTCCTCATCTCCGGGCCTTTCGACTCTAGACACGTGTTG
ACAATTAATCATCGGCATAGTATATCGGCATAGTATAATACGACAAGGTGAGGAACTAAACCATGGTGAG
CAAGGGCGAGGAGCTGTTCACCGGGGTGGTGCCCATCCTGGTCGAGCTGGACGGCGACGTAAACGGCCAC
AAGTTCAGCGTGTCCGGCGAGGGCGAGGGCGATGCCACCTACGGCAAGCTGACCCTGAAGTTCATCTGCA
CCACCGGCAAGCTGCCCGTGCCCTGGCCCACCCTCGTGACCACCTTCACCTACGGCGTGCAGTGCTTCGC
CCGCTACCCCGACCACATGAAGCAGCACGACTTCTTCAAGTCCGCCATGCCCGAAGGCTACGTCCAGGAG
CGCACCATCTTCTTCAAGGACGACGGCAACTACAAGACCCGCGCCGAGGTGAAGTTCGAGGGCGACACCC
TGGTGAACCGCATCGAGCTGAAGGGCATCGACTTCAAGGAGGACGGCAACATCCTGGGGCACAAGCTGGA
GTACAACTACAACAGCCACAAGGTCTATATCACCGCCGACAAGCAGAAGAACGGCATCAAGGTGAACTTC
AAGACCCGCCACAACATCGAGGACGGCAGCGTGCAGCTCGCCGACCACTACCAGCAGAACACCCCCATCG
GCGACGGCCCCGTGCTGCTGCCCGACAACCACTACCTGAGCACCCAGTCCGCCCTGAGCAAAGACCCCAA
CGAGAAGCGCGATCACATGGTCCTGCTGGAGTTCGTGACCGCCGCCGGGATCACTCTCGGCATGGACGAG
CTGTACAAGGCCAAGCCTTTGTCTCAAGAAGAATCCACCCTCATTGAAAGAGCAACGGCTACAATCAACA
GCATCCCCATCTCTGAAGACTACAGCGTCGCCAGCGCAGCTCTCTCTAGCGACGGCCGCATCTTCACTGG
TGTCAATGTATATCATTTTACTGGGGGACCTTGTGCAGAACTCGTGGTGCTGGGCACTGCTGCTGCTGCG
GCAGCTGGCAACCTGACTTGTATCGTCGCGATCGGAAATGAGAACAGGGGCATCTTGAGCCCCTGCGGAC
GGTGCCGACAGGTGCTTCTCGATCTGCATCCTGGGATCAAAGCCATAGTGAAGGACAGTGATGGACAGCC
GACGGCAGTTGGGATTCGTGAATTGCTGCCCTCTGGTTATGTGTGGGAGGGCTAAGCACTTCGTGGCCGA
GGAGCAGGACTGACACGTGCTACGAGATTTCGATTCCACCGCCGCCTTCTATGAAAGGTTGGGCTTCGGA
ATCGTTTTCCGGGACGCCGGCTGGATGATCCTCCAGCGCGGGGATCTCATGCTGGAGTTCTTCGCCCACC
CCAACTTGTTTATTGCAGCTTATAATGGTTACAAATAAAGCAATAGCATCACAAATTTCACAAATAAAGC
ATTTTTTTCACTGCATTCTAGTTGTGGTTTGTCCAAACTCATCAATGTATCTTATCATGTCTGTATACCG
TCGACCTCTAGCTAGAGCTTGGCGTAATCATGGTCATAGCTGTTTCCTGTGTGAAATTGTTATCCGCTCA
CAATTCCACACAACATACGAGCCGGAAGCATAAAGTGTAAAGCCTGGGGTGCCTAATGAGTGAGCTAACT
CACATTAATTGCGTTGCGCTCACTGCCCGCTTTCCAGTCGGGAAACCTGTCGTGCCAGCTGCATTAATGA
ATCGGCCAACGCGCGGGGAGAGGCGGTTTGCGTATTGGGCGCTCTTCCGCTTCCTCGCTCACTGACTCGC
TGCGCTCGGTCGTTCGGCTGCGGCGAGCGGTATCAGCTCACTCAAAGGCGGTAATACGGTTATCCACAGA
ATCAGGGGATAACGCAGGAAAGAACATGTGAGCAAAAGGCCAGCAAAAGGCCAGGAACCGTAAAAAGGCC
GCGTTGCTGGCGTTTTTCCATAGGCTCCGCCCCCCTGACGAGCATCACAAAAATCGACGCTCAAGTCAGA
GGTGGCGAAACCCGACAGGACTATAAAGATACCAGGCGTTTCCCCCTGGAAGCTCCCTCGTGCGCTCTCC
TGTTCCGACCCTGCCGCTTACCGGATACCTGTCCGCCTTTCTCCCTTCGGGAAGCGTGGCGCTTTCTCAT
AGCTCACGCTGTAGGTATCTCAGTTCGGTGTAGGTCGTTCGCTCCAAGCTGGGCTGTGTGCACGAACCCC
CCGTTCAGCCCGACCGCTGCGCCTTATCCGGTAACTATCGTCTTGAGTCCAACCCGGTAAGACACGACTT
ATCGCCACTGGCAGCAGCCACTGGTAACAGGATTAGCAGAGCGAGGTATGTAGGCGGTGCTACAGAGTTC
TTGAAGTGGTGGCCTAACTACGGCTACACTAGAAGRACAGTATTTGGTATCTGCGCTCTGCTGAAGCCAG
TTACCTTCGGAAAAAGAGTTGGTAGCTCTTGATCCGGCAAACAAACCACCGCTGGTAGCGGTGGTTTTTT
TGTTTGCAAGCAGCAGATTACGCGCAGAAAAAAAGGATCTCAAGAAGATCCTTTGATCTTTTCTACGGGG
TCTGACGCTCAGTGGAACGAAAACTCACGTTAAGGGATTTTGGTCATGAGATTATCAAAAAGGATCTTCA
CCTAGATCCTTTTAAATTAAAAATGAAGTTTTAAATCAATCTAAAGTATATATGAGTAAACTTGGTCTGA
CAGTTACCAATGCTTAATCAGTGAGGCACCTATCTCAGCGATCTGTCTATTTCGTTCATCCATAGTTGCC
TGACTCCCCGTCGTGTAGATAACTACGATACGGGAGGGCTTACCATCTGGCCCCAGTGCTGCAATGATAC
CGCGAGACCCACGCTCACCGGCTCCAGATTTATCAGCAATAAACCAGCCAGCCGGAAGGGCCGAGCGCAG
AAGTGGTCCTGCAACTTTATCCGCCTCCATCCAGTCTATTAATTGTTGCCGGGAAGCTAGAGTAAGTAGT
TCGCCAGTTAATAGTTTGCGCAACGTTGTTGCCATTGCTACAGGCATCGTGGTGTCACGCTCGTCGTTTG
GTATGGCTTCATTCAGCTYCGGTTCCCAACGATCAAGGCGAGTTACATGATCCCCCATGTTGTGCAAAAA
AGCGGTTAGCTCCTTCGGTCCTCCGATCGTTGTCAGAAGTAAGTTGGCCGCAGTGTTATCACTCATGGTT
ATGGCAGCACTGCATAATTCTCTTACTGTCATGCCATCCGTAAGATGCTTTTCTGTGACTGGTGAGTACT
CAACCAAGTCATTCTGAGAATAGTGTATGCGGCGACCGAGTTGCTCTTGCCCGGCGTCAAYACGGGATAA
TACCGCGCCACATAGCAGAACTTTAAAAGTGCTCATCATTGGAAAACGTTCTTCGGGGCGAAAACTCTCA
AGGATCTTACCGCTGTTGAGATCCAGTTCGATGTAACCCACTCGTGCACCCAACTGATCTTCAGCATCTT
TTACTTTCACCAGCGTTTCTGGGTGAGCAAAAACAGGAAGGCAAAATGCCGCAAAAAAGGGAATAAGGGC
GACACGGAAATGTTGAATACTCATACTCTTCCTTTTTCAATATTATTGAAGCATTTATCAGGGTTATTGT
CTCATGAGCGGATACATATTTGAATGTATTTAGAAAAATAAACAAATAGGGGTTCCGCGCACATTTCCCC
GAAAAGTGCCACCTGACGTC
